Addgene plasmid #186810: pcDNA3.3_SARS2_BA.4/5
Purpose: pseudovirus plasmid expressing BA.4 and BA.5 spike protein
Depositing lab: David Nemazee. Depositing organization: Scripps California (The Scripps Research Institute). Publication: Broadly neutralizing antibodies target the coronavirus fusion peptide. Dacon C, Tucker C, Peng L, Lee CD, Lin TH, Yuan M, Cong Y, Wang L, Purser L, Williams JK, Pyo CW, Kosik I, Hu Z, Zhao M, Mohan D, Cooper AJR, Peterson M, Skinner J, Dixit S, Kollins E, Huzella L, Perry D, Byrum R, Lembirik S, Drawbaugh D, Eaton B, Zhang Y, Yang ES, Chen M, Leung K, Weinberg RS, Pegu A, Geraghty DE, Davidson E, Douagi I, Moir S, Yewdell JW, Schmaljohn C, Crompton PD, Holbrook MR, Nemazee D, Mascola JR, Wilson IA, Tan J. Science. 2022 Jul 12:eabq3773. doi: 10.1126/science.abq3773. PubMed 35857439.
Backbone
  Vector backbone: pcDNA3.3
  Backbone size w/o insert (bp): 5500
  Total vector size (bp): 9300
  Vector type: Mammalian Expression
Growth in bacteria
  Bacterial resistance: Ampicillin, 100 μg/mL
  Growth temperature: 37°C
  Growth strain: DH5alpha
  Copy number: High Copy
Gene/Insert
  Gene/Insert name: 43740568
  Species: SARS-CoV-2
  Insert size (bp): 3800
  Mutation: HY69-70del, L452R, F486V, Q493R, on the basis of BA.2, c-terminal 18 aa del
  Entrez Gene: S (a.k.a. GU280_gp02, spike glycoprotein)
  Promoter: CMV
  Cloning method: Ligation Independent Cloning
  Sequencing primers: 5′ CMV-F; 3′ TK_pA-R
Resource information
  A portion of this plasmid was derived from a plasmid made by: fragment synthesized from Burton lab
Terms and licenses: Academic/Nonprofit Terms; Industry Terms: Not Available to Industry
Depositor comments: Read the preprint on bioRxiv: https://www.biorxiv.org/content/10.1101/2022.04.11.487879v1.
How to cite: pcDNA3.3_SARS2_BA.4/5 was a gift from David Nemazee (Addgene plasmid # 186810 ; http://n2t.net/addgene:186810 ; RRID:Addgene_186810)
