[The description below was written by a language model from this plasmid's Addgene catalogue record and pLannotate feature annotations shown in this document.]
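Description:
pcDNA3.3_SARS2_BA.4/5 is a mammalian expression plasmid built on the pcDNA3.3 backbone that encodes the SARS-CoV-2 spike glycoprotein of the Omicron BA.4 and BA.5 sublineages, which share the same spike sequence. It is propagated in E. coli as a high-copy plasmid through a ColE1/pUC-type origin and selected with ampicillin via the β-lactamase gene. The backbone also carries an f1 phage origin and an SV40 early promoter driving a neomycin phosphotransferase gene with an SV40 polyadenylation signal, a cassette that would allow G418 selection of mammalian cells. Short lac promoter/operator, lacI, ble, bom and bGH poly(A) fragments in the annotation appear to be backbone remnants. The catalogue lists a total size of about 9.3 kb, in rough agreement with the 9,191 nt sequenced record.

The spike open reading frame of roughly 3.75 kb sits downstream of the human cytomegalovirus immediate-early enhancer and promoter and is terminated by the herpes simplex virus thymidine kinase polyadenylation signal, giving strong constitutive expression in transfected mammalian cells. According to the record, the insert was derived from a BA.2 spike by adding the 69-70 deletion, L452R and F486V, with a change also listed at position 493 (written as Q493R). It also lacks the C-terminal 18 amino acids, a truncation commonly used to improve incorporation of spike into pseudotyped particles. No epitope tag or reporter is annotated.

The stated purpose is pseudovirus production: the plasmid supplies the envelope protein and would be co-transfected with separate packaging and reporter components, which the record does not specify. The resulting spike-bearing particles are suited to entry and antibody neutralization assays, consistent with the associated work on broadly neutralizing antibodies against the coronavirus fusion peptide.
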