Features (pLannotate 1.2.2; 18 found; start..end, strand, type, name):
    529..1389    -  CDS            AmpR: β-lactamase; bla; confers resistance to ampicillin, carbenicillin, and related antibiotics
   1390..1494    -  promoter       AmpR promoter: bla
   1553..1605    -  misc_feature   bom (fragment): basis of mobility region from pBR322
   1760..2139    +  enhancer       CMV enhancer: human cytomegalovirus immediate early enhancer
   2140..2343    +  promoter       CMV promoter: human cytomegalovirus (CMV) immediate early promoter
   2470..6219    +  CDS            S: SPIKE_SARS2 - Experimental evidence at protein level: Swiss-Prot protein existence level 1. [Spike glycoprotein]: May down-regulate host tetherin (BST2) by lysosomal degradation, thereby counteracting its antiviral activity. From Severe acute respiratory syndrome coronavirus 2 (2019-nCoV) (SARS-CoV-2).
   6331..6379    +  polyA_signal   HSV TK poly(A) signal: herpes simplex virus thymidine kinase polyadenylation signal (Cole and Stacy, 1985)
   6470..6486    -  polyA_signal   bGH poly(A) signal (fragment): bovine growth hormone polyadenylation signal
   6581..7009    +  rep_origin     f1 ori (sequence partly withheld): f1 bacteriophage origin of replication; arrow indicates direction of (+) strand synthesis
   7023..7352    +  promoter       SV40 promoter: SV40 enhancer and early promoter
   7419..8210    +  CDS            neo: KKA2_KLEPN - Also known as kan, nptII. Experimental evidence at protein level: Swiss-Prot protein existence level 1. Resistance to kanamycin, neomycin, paromomycin, ribostamycin, butirosin and gentamicin B. From Klebsiella pneumoniae.
   8236..8394    +  CDS            ble (fragment): BLE_KLEPN - Experimental evidence at protein level: Swiss-Prot protein existence level 1. Binding protein with a strong affinity to the bleomycin family of antibiotics. Binds to CL990; an antimitotic-antibiotic compound. From Klebsiella pneumoniae.
   8389..8510    +  polyA_signal   SV40 poly(A) signal: SV40 polyadenylation signal
   8583..8599    -  protein_bind   lac operator: The lac repressor binds to the lac operator to inhibit transcription in E. coli. This inhibition can be relieved by adding lactose or isopropyl-β-D-thiogalactopyranoside (IPTG). lac repressor encoded by lacI
   8607..8637    -  promoter       lac promoter: promoter for the E. coli lac operon
   8652..8673    -  protein_bind   CAP binding site: CAP binding activates transcription in the presence of cAMP. E. coli catabolite activator protein
   8686..8778    -  CDS            lacI (fragment): lac repressor; lacI; The lac repressor binds to the lac operator to inhibit transcription in E. coli. This inhibition can be relieved by adding lactose or isopropyl-β-D-thiogalactopyranoside (IPTG).
   8961..358     -  rep_origin     ori (across the origin): high-copy-number ColE1/pMB1/pBR322/pUC origin of replication
>Addgene plasmid #186810 | pcDNA3.3_SARS2_BA.4/5 | addgene full sequence | sequence record 379251 | Addgene NGS Result
CGTTCGCTCCAAGCTGGGCTGTGTGCACGAACCCCCCGTTCAGCCCGACCGCTGCGCCTTATCCGGTAAC
TATCGTCTTGAGTCCAACCCGGTAAGACACGACTTATCGCCACTGGCAGCAGCCACTGGTAACAGGATTA
GCAGAGCGAGGTATGTAGGCGGTGCTACAGAGTTCTTGAAGTGGTGGCCTAACTACGGCTACACTAGAAG
AACAGTATTTGGTATCTGCGCTCTGCTGAAGCCAGTTACCTTCGGAAAAAGAGTTGGTAGCTCTTGATCC
GGCAAACAAACCACCGCTGGTAGCGGTGGTTTTTTTGTTTGCAAGCAGCAGATTACGCGCAGAAAAAAAG
GATCTCAAGAAGATCCTTTGATCTTTTCTACGGGGTCTGACGCTCAGTGGAACGAAAACTCACGTTAAGG
GATTTTGGTCATGAGATTATCAAAAAGGATCTTCACCTAGATCCTTTTAAATTAAAAATGAAGTTTTAAA
TCAATCTAAAGTATATATGAGTAAACTTGGTCTGACAGTTACCAATGCTTAATCAGTGAGGCACCTATCT
CAGCGATCTGTCTATTTCGTTCATCCATAGTTGCCTGACTCCCCGTCGTGTAGATAACTACGATACGGGA
GGGCTTACCATCTGGCCCCAGTGCTGCAATGATACCGCGAGACCCACGCTCACCGGCTCCAGATTTATCA
GCAATAAACCAGCCAGCCGGAAGGGCCGAGCGCAGAAGTGGTCCTGCAACTTTATCCGCCTCCATCCAGT
CTATTAATTGTTGCCGGGAAGCTAGAGTAAGTAGTTCGCCAGTTAATAGTTTGCGCAACGTTGTTGCCAT
TGCTACAGGCATCGTGGTGTCACGCTCGTCGTTTGGTATGGCTTCATTCAGCTCCGGTTCCCAACGATCA
AGGCGAGTTACATGATCCCCCATGTTGTGCAAAAAAGCGGTTAGCTCCTTCGGTCCTCCGATCGTTGTCA
GAAGTAAGTTGGCCGCAGTGTTATCACTCATGGTTATGGCAGCACTGCATAATTCTCTTACTGTCATGCC
ATCCGTAAGATGCTTTTCTGTGACTGGTGAGTACTCAACCAAGTCATTCTGAGAATAGTGTATGCGGCGA
CCGAGTTGCTCTTGCCCGGCGTCAATACGGGATAATACCGCGCCACATAGCAGAACTTTAAAAGTGCTCA
TCATTGGAAAACGTTCTTCGGGGCGAAAACTCTCAAGGATCTTACCGCTGTTGAGATCCAGTTCGATGTA
ACCCACTCGTGCACCCAACTGATCTTCAGCATCTTTTACTTTCACCAGCGTTTCTGGGTGAGCAAAAACA
GGAAGGCAAAATGCCGCAAAAAAGGGAATAAGGGCGACACGGAAATGTTGAATACTCATACTCTTCCTTT
TTCAATATTATTGAAGCATTTATCAGGGTTATTGTCTCATGAGCGGATACATATTTGAATGTATTTAGAA
AAATAAACAAATAGGGGTTCCGCGCACATTTCCCCGAAAAGTGCCACCTGACGTCGACGGATCGGGAGAT
CTCCCGATCCCCTATGGTGCACTCTCAGTACAATCTGCTCTGATGCCGCATAGTTAAGCCAGTATCTGCT
CCCTGCTTGTGTGTTGGAGGTCGCTGAGTAGTGCGCGAGCAAAATTTAAGCTACAACAAGGCAAGGCTTG
ACCGACAATTGCATGAAGAATCTGCTTAGGGTTAGGCGTTTTGCGCTGCTTCGCGATGTACGGGCCAGAT
ATACGCGTTGACATTGATTATTGACTAGTTATTAATAGTAATCAATTACGGGGTCATTAGTTCATAGCCC
ATATATGGAGTTCCGCGTTACATAACTTACGGTAAATGGCCCGCCTGGCTGACCGCCCAACGACCCCCGC
CCATTGACGTCAATAATGACGTATGTTCCCATAGTAACGCCAATAGGGACTTTCCATTGACGTCAATGGG
TGGAGTATTTACGGTAAACTGCCCACTTGGCAGTACATCAAGTGTATCATATGCCAAGTACGCCCCCTAT
TGACGTCAATGACGGTAAATGGCCCGCCTGGCATTATGCCCAGTACATGACCTTATGGGACTTTCCTACT
TGGCAGTACATCTACGTATTAGTCATCGCTATTACCATGGTGATGCGGTTTTGGCAGTACATCAATGGGC
GTGGATAGCGGTTTGACTCACGGGGATTTCCAAGTCTCCACCCCATTGACGTCAATGGGAGTTTGTTTTG
GCACCAAAATCAACGGGACTTTCCAAAATGTCGTAACAACTCCGCCCCATTGACGCAAATGGGCGGTAGG
CGTGTACGGTGGGAGGTCTATATAAGCAGAGCTCGTTTAGTGAACCGTCAGATCGCCTGGAGACGCCATC
CACGCTGTTTTGACCTCCATAGAAGACACCGGGACCGATCCAGCCTCCGGACTGAGCTCCTTAAGGTTAA
CTCTAGAGAATTCGGATCCATGTTTGTGTTCCTGGTGCTGCTGCCACTGGTGTCCAGCCAGTGTGTGAAC
CTGATCACCAGGACCCAATCCTACACCAACTCCTTCACCAGGGGAGTCTACTACCCTGACAAGGTGTTCA
GGTCCTCTGTGCTGCACAGCACCCAGGACCTGTTCCTGCCATTCTTCAGCAATGTGACCTGGTTCCATGC
CATCTCTGGCACCAATGGCACCAAGAGGTTTGACAACCCTGTGCTGCCATTCAATGATGGAGTCTACTTT
GCCAGCACAGAGAAGAGCAACATCATCAGGGGCTGGATTTTTGGCACCACCCTGGACAGCAAGACCCAGT
CCCTGCTGATTGTGAACAATGCCACCAATGTGGTGATTAAGGTGTGTGAGTTCCAGTTCTGTAATGACCC
ATTCCTGGACGTCTACTACCACAAGAACAACAAGTCCTGGATGGAGTCTGAGTTCAGGGTCTACTCCTCT
GCCAACAACTGTACCTTTGAATATGTGAGCCAACCATTCCTGATGGACTTGGAGGGCAAGCAGGGCAACT
TCAAGAACCTGAGGGAGTTTGTGTTCAAGAACATTGATGGCTACTTCAAGATTTACAGCAAACACACACC
AATCAACCTGGGGAGGGACCTGCCACAGGGCTTCTCTGCCTTGGAACCACTGGTGGACCTGCCAATTGGC
ATCAACATCACCAGGTTCCAGACCCTGCTGGCTCTGCACAGGTCCTACCTGACACCTGGAGACTCCTCCT
CTGGCTGGACAGCAGGAGCAGCAGCCTACTATGTGGGCTACCTCCAACCAAGGACCTTCCTGCTGAAATA
CAATGAGAATGGCACCATCACAGATGCTGTGGACTGTGCCCTGGACCCACTGTCTGAGACCAAGTGTACC
CTGAAATCCTTCACAGTGGAGAAGGGCATCTACCAGACCAGCAACTTCAGGGTCCAACCAACAGAGAGCA
TTGTGAGGTTTCCAAACATCACCAACCTGTGTCCATTTGACGAGGTGTTCAATGCCACCAGGTTTGCCTC
TGTCTATGCCTGGAACAGGAAGAGGATTAGCAACTGTGTGGCTGACTACTCTGTGCTCTACAACTTTGCC
CCCTTCTTCGCCTTCAAGTGTTATGGAGTGAGCCCAACCAAACTGAATGACCTGTGTTTCACCAATGTCT
ATGCTGACTCCTTTGTGATTAGGGGAAATGAGGTGAGTCAGATTGCCCCTGGACAAACAGGCAACATTGC
TGACTACAACTACAAACTGCCTGATGACTTCACAGGCTGTGTGATTGCCTGGAACAGCAACAAGCTGGAC
AGCAAGGTGGGAGGCAACTACAACTACCGCTACAGACTGTTCAGGAAGAGCAACCTGAAACCATTTGAGA
GGGACATCAGCACAGAGATTTACCAGGCTGGCAACAAACCATGTAATGGAGTGGCGGGCGTCAACTGTTA
CTTTCCACTCCAGTCCTATGGCTTCAGACCAACCTATGGAGTGGGCCACCAACCATACAGGGTGGTGGTG
CTGTCCTTTGAACTGCTCCATGCCCCTGCCACAGTGTGTGGACCAAAGAAGAGCACCAACCTGGTGAAGA
ACAAGTGTGTGAACTTCAACTTCAATGGACTGACAGGCACAGGAGTGCTGACAGAGAGCAACAAGAAGTT
CCTGCCATTCCAACAGTTTGGCAGGGACATTGCTGACACCACAGATGCTGTGAGGGACCCACAGACCTTG
GAGATTCTGGACATCACACCATGTTCCTTTGGAGGAGTGTCTGTGATTACACCTGGCACCAACACCAGCA
ACCAGGTGGCTGTGCTCTACCAGGGTGTGAACTGTACTGAGGTGCCTGTGGCTATCCATGCTGACCAACT
TACACCAACCTGGAGGGTCTACAGCACAGGCAGCAATGTGTTCCAGACCAGGGCTGGCTGTCTGATTGGA
GCAGAGTATGTGAACAACTCCTATGAGTGTGACATCCCAATTGGAGCAGGCATCTGTGCCTCCTACCAGA
CCCAGACCAAGAGCCATAGGAGGGCAAGGTCTGTGGCAAGCCAGAGCATCATTGCCTACACAATGAGTCT
GGGAGCAGAGAACTCTGTGGCTTACAGCAACAACAGCATTGCCATCCCAACCAACTTCACCATCTCTGTG
ACCACAGAAATTCTGCCTGTGAGTATGACCAAGACCTCTGTGGACTGTACAATGTATATCTGTGGAGACA
GCACAGAGTGTAGCAACCTGCTGCTCCAATATGGCTCCTTCTGTACCCAACTTAAGAGGGCTCTGACAGG
CATTGCTGTGGAACAGGACAAGAACACCCAGGAGGTGTTTGCCCAGGTGAAGCAGATTTACAAGACACCT
CCAATCAAGTACTTTGGAGGCTTCAACTTCAGCCAGATTCTGCCTGACCCAAGCAAGCCAAGCAAGAGGT
CCTTCATTGAGGACCTGCTGTTCAACAAGGTGACCCTGGCTGATGCTGGCTTCATCAAGCAATATGGAGA
CTGTCTGGGAGACATTGCTGCAAGGGACCTGATTTGTGCCCAGAAGTTCAATGGACTGACCGTGCTGCCT
CCACTGCTGACAGATGAGATGATTGCCCAATACACCTCTGCCCTGCTGGCTGGCACCATCACCTCTGGCT
GGACCTTTGGAGCAGGAGCAGCCCTCCAAATCCCATTTGCTATGCAGATGGCTTACAGGTTCAATGGCAT
TGGAGTGACCCAGAATGTGCTCTATGAGAACCAGAAACTGATTGCCAACCAGTTCAACTCTGCCATTGGC
AAGATTCAGGACTCCCTGTCCAGCACAGCCTCTGCCCTGGGCAAACTCCAAGATGTGGTGAACCATAATG
CCCAGGCTCTGAACACCCTGGTGAAGCAACTTTCCAGCAAGTTTGGAGCCATCTCCTCTGTGCTGAATGA
CATCCTGAGCAGACTGGACAAGGTGGAGGCTGAGGTCCAGATTGACAGACTGATTACAGGCAGACTCCAA
TCCCTCCAAACCTATGTGACCCAACAACTTATCAGGGCTGCTGAGATTAGGGCATCTGCCAACCTGGCTG
CCACCAAGATGAGTGAGTGTGTGCTGGGACAAAGCAAGAGGGTGGACTTCTGTGGCAAGGGCTACCACCT
GATGAGTTTTCCACAGTCTGCCCCTCATGGAGTGGTGTTCCTGCATGTGACCTATGTGCCTGCCCAGGAG
AAGAACTTCACCACAGCCCCTGCCATCTGCCATGATGGCAAGGCTCACTTTCCAAGGGAGGGAGTGTTTG
TGAGCAATGGCACCCACTGGTTTGTGACCCAGAGGAACTTCTATGAACCACAGATTATCACCACAGACAA
CACCTTTGTGTCTGGCAACTGTGATGTGGTGATTGGCATTGTGAACAACACAGTCTATGACCCACTCCAA
CCTGAACTGGACTCCTTCAAGGAGGAACTGGACAAATACTTCAAGAACCACACCAGCCCTGATGTGGACC
TGGGAGACATCTCTGGCATCAATGCCTCTGTGGTGAACATCCAGAAGGAGATTGACAGACTGAATGAGGT
GGCTAAGAACCTGAATGAGTCCCTGATTGACCTCCAAGAACTGGGCAAATATGAACAATACATCAAGTGG
CCATGGTACATCTGGCTGGGCTTCATTGCTGGACTGATTGCCATTGTGATGGTGACCATAATGCTGTGTT
GTATGACCTCCTGTTGTTCCTGTCTGAAAGGCTGTTGTTCCTGTGGCTCCTGTTGTAAGTGACTCGAGCC
ATGGAAGCTTGATATCTAACTGACTGAACCGGTGGTACCAAACGGGGGAGGCTAACTGAAACACGGAAGG
AGACAATACCGGAAGGAACCCGCGCTATGACGGCAATAAAAAGACAGAATAAAACGCACGGGTGTTGGGT
CGTTTGTTCATAAACGCGGGGTTCGGTCCCAGGGCTGGCACTCTGTCGATACCCCACCGAGACCCCATTG
GGGCCAATACGCCCGCGTTTCTTCCTTTTCCCCACCCCACCCCCCAAGTTCGGGTGAAGGCCCAGGGCTC
GCAGCCAACGTCGGGGCGGCAGGCCCTGCCATAGCAGATCTGCGCAGCTGGGGCTCTAGGGGGTATCCCC
[124 nt withheld, positions 6581-6704]
C
[91 nt withheld, positions 6706-6796]
A
[49 nt withheld, positions 6798-6846]
CCTTTGACGTTGGAGTCCACGTTCTTT
[37 nt withheld, positions 6874-6910]
ACCCTATCTCGGTCTATTCTTTTGATTTATAAGGGATTTTGCCGATTTCGGCCTATTGGTTAAAAAATGA
GCTGATTTAACAAAAATTTAACGCGAATTAATTCTGTGGAATGTGTGTCAGTTAGGGTGTGGAAAGTCCC
CAGGCTCCCCAGCAGGCAGAAGTATGCAAAGCATGCATCTCAATTAGTCAGCAACCAGGTGTGGAAAGTC
CCCAGGCTCCCCAGCAGGCAGAAGTATGCAAAGCATGCATCTCAATTAGTCAGCAACCATAGTCCCGCCC
CTAACTCCGCCCATCCCGCCCCTAACTCCGCCCAGTTCCGCCCATTCTCCGCCCCATGGCTGACTAATTT
TTTTTATTTATGCAGAGGCCGAGGCCGCCTCTGCCTCTGAGCTATTCCAGAAGTAGTGAGGAGGCTTTTT
TGGAGGCCTAGGCTTTTGCAAAAAGCTCCCGGGAGCTTGTATATCCATTTTCGGATCTGATCAAGAGACA
GGATGAGGATCGTTTCGCATGATTGAACAAGATGGATTGCACGCAGGTTCTCCGGCCGCTTGGGTGGAGA
GGCTATTCGGCTATGACTGGGCACAACAGACAATCGGCTGCTCTGATGCCGCCGTGTTCCGGCTGTCAGC
GCAGGGGCGCCCGGTTCTTTTTGTCAAGACCGACCTGTCCGGTGCCCTGAATGAACTGCAGGACGAGGCA
GCGCGGCTATCGTGGCTGGCCACGACGGGCGTTCCTTGCGCAGCTGTGCTCGACGTTGTCACTGAAGCGG
GAAGGGACTGGCTGCTATTGGGCGAAGTGCCGGGGCAGGATCTCCTGTCATCTCACCTTGCTCCTGCCGA
GAAAGTATCCATCATGGCTGATGCAATGCGGCGGCTGCATACGCTTGATCCGGCTACCTGCCCATTCGAC
CACCAAGCGAAACATCGCATCGAGCGAGCACGTACTCGGATGGAAGCCGGTCTTGTCGATCAGGATGATC
TGGACGAAGAGCATCAGGGGCTCGCGCCAGCCGAACTGTTCGCCAGGCTCAAGGCGCGCATGCCCGACGG
CGAGGATCTCGTCGTGACCCATGGCGATGCCTGCTTGCCGAATATCATGGTGGAAAATGGCCGCTTTTCT
GGATTCATCGACTGTGGCCGGCTGGGTGTGGCGGACCGCTATCAGGACATAGCGTTGGCTACCCGTGATA
TTGCTGAAGAGCTTGGCGGCGAATGGGCTGACCGCTTCCTCGTGCTTTACGGTATCGCCGCTCCCGATTC
GCAGCGCATCGCCTTCTATCGCCTTCTTGACGAGTTCTTCTGAGCGGGACTCTGGGGTTCGCGAAATGAC
CGACCAAGCGACGCCCAACCTGCCATCACGAGATTTCGATTCCACCGCCGCCTTCTATGAAAGGTTGGGC
TTCGGAATCGTTTTCCGGGACGCCGGCTGGATGATCCTCCAGCGCGGGGATCTCATGCTGGAGTTCTTCG
CCCACCCCAACTTGTTTATTGCAGCTTATAATGGTTACAAATAAAGCAATAGCATCACAAATTTCACAAA
TAAAGCATTTTTTTCACTGCATTCTAGTTGTGGTTTGTCCAAACTCATCAATGTATCTTATCATGTCTGT
ATACCGTCGACCTCTAGCTAGAGCTTGGCGTAATCATGGTCATAGCTGTTTCCTGTGTGAAATTGTTATC
CGCTCACAATTCCACACAACATACGAGCCGGAAGCATAAAGTGTAAAGCCTGGGGTGCCTAATGAGTGAG
CTAACTCACATTAATTGCGTTGCGCTCACTGCCCGCTTTCCAGTCGGGAAACCTGTCGTGCCAGCTGCAT
TAATGAATCGGCCAACGCGCGGGGAGAGGCGGTTTGCGTATTGGGCGCTCTTCCGCTTCCTCGCTCACTG
ACTCGCTGCGCTCGGTCGTTCGGCTGCGGCGAGCGGTATCAGCTCACTCAAAGGCGGTAATACGGTTATC
CACAGAATCAGGGGATAACGCAGGAAAGAACATGTGAGCAAAAGGCCAGCAAAAGGCCAGGAACCGTAAA
AAGGCCGCGTTGCTGGCGTTTTTCCATAGGCTCCGCCCCCCTGACGAGCATCACAAAAATCGACGCTCAA
GTCAGAGGTGGCGAAACCCGACAGGACTATAAAGATACCAGGCGTTTCCCCCTGGAAGCTCCCTCGTGCG
CTCTCCTGTTCCGACCCTGCCGCTTACCGGATACCTGTCCGCCTTTCTCCCTTCGGGAAGCGTGGCGCTT
TCTCATAGCTCACGCTGTAGGTATCTCAGTTCGGTGTAGGT
