>Addgene plasmid #186810 | pcDNA3.3_SARS2_BA.4/5 | depositor partial sequence | sequence record 362731 | Spike BA.4/5
ATGTTTGTGTTCCTGGTGCTGCTGCCACTGGTGTCCAGCCAGTGTGTGAACCTGATCACCAGGACCCAAT
CCTACACCAACTCCTTCACCAGGGGAGTCTACTACCCTGACAAGGTGTTCAGGTCCTCTGTGCTGCACAG
CACCCAGGACCTGTTCCTGCCATTCTTCAGCAATGTGACCTGGTTCCATGCCATCTCTGGCACCAATGGC
ACCAAGAGGTTTGACAACCCTGTGCTGCCATTCAATGATGGAGTCTACTTTGCCAGCACAGAGAAGAGCA
ACATCATCAGGGGCTGGATTTTTGGCACCACCCTGGACAGCAAGACCCAGTCCCTGCTGATTGTGAACAA
TGCCACCAATGTGGTGATTAAGGTGTGTGAGTTCCAGTTCTGTAATGACCCATTCCTGGACGTCTACTAC
CACAAGAACAACAAGTCCTGGATGGAGTCTGAGTTCAGGGTCTACTCCTCTGCCAACAACTGTACCTTTG
AATATGTGAGCCAACCATTCCTGATGGACTTGGAGGGCAAGCAGGGCAACTTCAAGAACCTGAGGGAGTT
TGTGTTCAAGAACATTGATGGCTACTTCAAGATTTACAGCAAACACACACCAATCAACCTGGGGAGGGAC
CTGCCACAGGGCTTCTCTGCCTTGGAACCACTGGTGGACCTGCCAATTGGCATCAACATCACCAGGTTCC
AGACCCTGCTGGCTCTGCACAGGTCCTACCTGACACCTGGAGACTCCTCCTCTGGCTGGACAGCAGGAGC
AGCAGCCTACTATGTGGGCTACCTCCAACCAAGGACCTTCCTGCTGAAATACAATGAGAATGGCACCATC
ACAGATGCTGTGGACTGTGCCCTGGACCCACTGTCTGAGACCAAGTGTACCCTGAAATCCTTCACAGTGG
AGAAGGGCATCTACCAGACCAGCAACTTCAGGGTCCAACCAACAGAGAGCATTGTGAGGTTTCCAAACAT
CACCAACCTGTGTCCATTTGACGAGGTGTTCAATGCCACCAGGTTTGCCTCTGTCTATGCCTGGAACAGG
AAGAGGATTAGCAACTGTGTGGCTGACTACTCTGTGCTCTACAACTTTGCCCCCTTCTTCGCCTTCAAGT
GTTATGGAGTGAGCCCAACCAAACTGAATGACCTGTGTTTCACCAATGTCTATGCTGACTCCTTTGTGAT
TAGGGGAAATGAGGTGAGTCAGATTGCCCCTGGACAAACAGGCAACATTGCTGACTACAACTACAAACTG
CCTGATGACTTCACAGGCTGTGTGATTGCCTGGAACAGCAACAAGCTGGACAGCAAGGTGGGAGGCAACT
ACAACTACCGCTACAGACTGTTCAGGAAGAGCAACCTGAAACCATTTGAGAGGGACATCAGCACAGAGAT
TTACCAGGCTGGCAACAAACCATGTAATGGAGTGGCGGGCGTCAACTGTTACTTTCCACTCCAGTCCTAT
GGCTTCAGACCAACCTATGGAGTGGGCCACCAACCATACAGGGTGGTGGTGCTGTCCTTTGAACTGCTCC
ATGCCCCTGCCACAGTGTGTGGACCAAAGAAGAGCACCAACCTGGTGAAGAACAAGTGTGTGAACTTCAA
CTTCAATGGACTGACAGGCACAGGAGTGCTGACAGAGAGCAACAAGAAGTTCCTGCCATTCCAACAGTTT
GGCAGGGACATTGCTGACACCACAGATGCTGTGAGGGACCCACAGACCTTGGAGATTCTGGACATCACAC
CATGTTCCTTTGGAGGAGTGTCTGTGATTACACCTGGCACCAACACCAGCAACCAGGTGGCTGTGCTCTA
CCAGGGTGTGAACTGTACTGAGGTGCCTGTGGCTATCCATGCTGACCAACTTACACCAACCTGGAGGGTC
TACAGCACAGGCAGCAATGTGTTCCAGACCAGGGCTGGCTGTCTGATTGGAGCAGAGTATGTGAACAACT
CCTATGAGTGTGACATCCCAATTGGAGCAGGCATCTGTGCCTCCTACCAGACCCAGACCAAGAGCCATAG
GAGGGCAAGGTCTGTGGCAAGCCAGAGCATCATTGCCTACACAATGAGTCTGGGAGCAGAGAACTCTGTG
GCTTACAGCAACAACAGCATTGCCATCCCAACCAACTTCACCATCTCTGTGACCACAGAAATTCTGCCTG
TGAGTATGACCAAGACCTCTGTGGACTGTACAATGTATATCTGTGGAGACAGCACAGAGTGTAGCAACCT
GCTGCTCCAATATGGCTCCTTCTGTACCCAACTTAAGAGGGCTCTGACAGGCATTGCTGTGGAACAGGAC
AAGAACACCCAGGAGGTGTTTGCCCAGGTGAAGCAGATTTACAAGACACCTCCAATCAAGTACTTTGGAG
GCTTCAACTTCAGCCAGATTCTGCCTGACCCAAGCAAGCCAAGCAAGAGGTCCTTCATTGAGGACCTGCT
GTTCAACAAGGTGACCCTGGCTGATGCTGGCTTCATCAAGCAATATGGAGACTGTCTGGGAGACATTGCT
GCAAGGGACCTGATTTGTGCCCAGAAGTTCAATGGACTGACCGTGCTGCCTCCACTGCTGACAGATGAGA
TGATTGCCCAATACACCTCTGCCCTGCTGGCTGGCACCATCACCTCTGGCTGGACCTTTGGAGCAGGAGC
AGCCCTCCAAATCCCATTTGCTATGCAGATGGCTTACAGGTTCAATGGCATTGGAGTGACCCAGAATGTG
CTCTATGAGAACCAGAAACTGATTGCCAACCAGTTCAACTCTGCCATTGGCAAGATTCAGGACTCCCTGT
CCAGCACAGCCTCTGCCCTGGGCAAACTCCAAGATGTGGTGAACCATAATGCCCAGGCTCTGAACACCCT
GGTGAAGCAACTTTCCAGCAAGTTTGGAGCCATCTCCTCTGTGCTGAATGACATCCTGAGCAGACTGGAC
AAGGTGGAGGCTGAGGTCCAGATTGACAGACTGATTACAGGCAGACTCCAATCCCTCCAAACCTATGTGA
CCCAACAACTTATCAGGGCTGCTGAGATTAGGGCATCTGCCAACCTGGCTGCCACCAAGATGAGTGAGTG
TGTGCTGGGACAAAGCAAGAGGGTGGACTTCTGTGGCAAGGGCTACCACCTGATGAGTTTTCCACAGTCT
GCCCCTCATGGAGTGGTGTTCCTGCATGTGACCTATGTGCCTGCCCAGGAGAAGAACTTCACCACAGCCC
CTGCCATCTGCCATGATGGCAAGGCTCACTTTCCAAGGGAGGGAGTGTTTGTGAGCAATGGCACCCACTG
GTTTGTGACCCAGAGGAACTTCTATGAACCACAGATTATCACCACAGACAACACCTTTGTGTCTGGCAAC
TGTGATGTGGTGATTGGCATTGTGAACAACACAGTCTATGACCCACTCCAACCTGAACTGGACTCCTTCA
AGGAGGAACTGGACAAATACTTCAAGAACCACACCAGCCCTGATGTGGACCTGGGAGACATCTCTGGCAT
CAATGCCTCTGTGGTGAACATCCAGAAGGAGATTGACAGACTGAATGAGGTGGCTAAGAACCTGAATGAG
TCCCTGATTGACCTCCAAGAACTGGGCAAATATGAACAATACATCAAGTGGCCATGGTACATCTGGCTGG
GCTTCATTGCTGGACTGATTGCCATTGTGATGGTGACCATAATGCTGTGTTGTATGACCTCCTGTTGTTC
CTGTCTGAAAGGCTGTTGTTCCTGTGGCTCCTGTTGTAAGTGA
